Addgene plasmid #98242: SND1 (SND1A-c003)
Purpose: Bacterial expression for structure determination; may not be full ORF
Depositing lab: Nicola Burgess-Brown. Depositing organization: University of Oxford.
Backbone
  Vector backbone: pNIC28-Bsa4
  Backbone manufacturer: Opher Gileadi (Addgene plasmid # 26103)
  Vector type: Bacterial Expression
Growth in bacteria
  Bacterial resistance: Kanamycin, 50 μg/mL
  Growth temperature: 37°C
  Growth strain: DH5alpha
  Copy number: Unknown
Gene/Insert
  Gene/Insert name: SND1A (alt names: SND1; staphylococcal nuclease and tudor domain containing 1)
  Species: H. sapiens (human)
  Mutation: pfam00567:TUDOR 677-799
  Entrez Gene: SND1 (a.k.a. TDRD11, TSN, Tudor-SN, p100)
  Promoter: T7
  Tag / fusion protein: His-6-TEV (N terminal on backbone)
  Cloning method: Ligation Independent Cloning
  Sequencing primers: 5′ T7F; 3′ T7R
Terms and licenses: Academic/Nonprofit Terms; Industry Terms: Not Available to Industry
Depositor comments: Use BL21(DE3)-R3-pRARE2 for expression. T7/lac regulated, N-terminal His-tag, TEV, LIC cloning using BsaI cleavage/T4 polymerase, SacB stuffer fragment, pET28 backbone. 5M9O: http://www.thesgc.org/structures/5M9O
How to cite: SND1 (SND1A-c003) was a gift from Nicola Burgess-Brown (Addgene plasmid # 98242 ; http://n2t.net/addgene:98242 ; RRID:Addgene_98242)
