[The description below was written by a language model from this plasmid's Addgene catalogue record and pLannotate feature annotations shown in this document.]
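Description:
SND1 (SND1A-c003) is a bacterial expression plasmid built on pNIC28-Bsa4, a pET28-derived ligation-independent cloning vector, and was made to produce a fragment of human SND1 (staphylococcal nuclease and tudor domain containing 1, also called Tudor-SN, TDRD11 or p100) for structure determination. The record notes that the insert may not be the full open reading frame. The annotated SND1 coding segment is only about 670 nt of the 6,030 nt plasmid, and the catalogue entry points to the Tudor domain (pfam TUDOR, residues 677–799) as the region of interest. The insert was introduced by LIC using BsaI cleavage and T4 polymerase treatment, replacing the SacB stuffer of the parent vector.

Expression is driven by a T7 promoter followed by a lac operator and the phage T7 gene 10 ribosome binding site, and it ends at a T7 terminator. The plasmid-encoded lacI gene supplies repressor, so transcription is held off until IPTG induction in a host that provides T7 RNA polymerase; the depositor recommends a BL21(DE3) derivative carrying a rare-codon plasmid. The backbone adds an N-terminal His6 tag with a TEV protease site, allowing affinity purification and subsequent tag removal. This tag lies in the unannotated stretch between the RBS and the SND1 fragment. The short His-tag and T7 gene 10-like fragments annotated downstream of the insert are probably leftover pET28 backbone sequence rather than part of the expressed protein, though the record does not show where the reading frame ends.

Selection is by kanamycin (aph(3')-Ia). Replication uses a ColE1/pBR322-type origin with the bom and rop elements, and an f1 origin is also present. The depositor comments link the construct to a deposited crystal structure.
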