Features (pLannotate 1.2.2; 19 found; start..end, strand, type, name):
      1..19      +  promoter       T7 promoter: promoter for bacteriophage T7 RNA polymerase
     20..44      +  protein_bind   lac operator: The lac repressor binds to the lac operator to inhibit transcription in E. coli. This inhibition can be relieved by adding lactose or isopropyl-β-D-thiogalactopyranoside (IPTG). lac repressor encoded by lacI
     59..81      +  RBS            RBS: efficient ribosome binding site from bacteriophage T7 gene 10 (Olins and Rangwala, 1989)
    158..829     +  CDS            SND1 (fragment): SND1_HUMAN - Also known as TDRD11. Experimental evidence at protein level: Swiss-Prot protein existence level 1. (Microbial infection) Functions as a transcriptional coactivator for the Epstein-Barr virus nuclear antigen 2 (EBNA2). From Homo sapiens (Human).
    895..912     +  CDS            9xHis (fragment): 9xHis affinity tag
    922..971     +  CDS            SET1 (fragment): solubility-enhancement tag derived from T7 phage gene 10B
    979..1026    +  terminator     T7 terminator: transcription terminator for bacteriophage T7 RNA polymerase
   1063..1491    +  rep_origin     f1 ori (sequence partly withheld): f1 bacteriophage origin of replication; arrow indicates direction of (+) strand synthesis
   1544..1601    +  promoter       AmpR promoter (fragment): bla
   1610..2425    -  CDS            KanR: aminoglycoside phosphotransferase; aph(3')-Ia; confers resistance to kanamycin in bacteria or G418 (Geneticin®) in eukaryotes
   2547..3135    +  rep_origin     ori: high-copy-number ColE1/pMB1/pBR322/pUC origin of replication
   3321..3460    -  misc_feature   bom: basis of mobility region from pBR322
   3562..3753    -  CDS            rop: Rop protein, which maintains plasmids at low copy number; rop
   3770..4150    +  CDS            YPB1_ECOLX: Protein predicted: Swiss-Prot protein existence level 4. From Escherichia coli.
   4222..4513    -  CDS            TcR (fragment): tetracycline efflux protein; tet; confers resistance to tetracycline
   4528..4549    -  protein_bind   CAP binding site: CAP binding activates transcription in the presence of cAMP. E. coli catabolite activator protein
   4562..5644    -  CDS            lacI: lac repressor; lacI; The lac repressor binds to the lac operator to inhibit transcription in E. coli. This inhibition can be relieved by adding lactose or isopropyl-β-D-thiogalactopyranoside (IPTG).
   5645..5722    -  promoter       lacI promoter: lacI
   5730..6009    -  CDS            TcR (fragment): tetracycline efflux protein; tet; confers resistance to tetracycline
>Addgene plasmid #98242 | SND1 (SND1A-c003) | addgene full sequence | sequence record 193420 | Addgene NGS Result
TAATACGACTCACTATAGGGGAATTGTGAGCGGATAACAATTCCCCTCTAGAAATAATTTTGTTTAACTT
TAAGAAGGAGATATACATATGCACCATCATCATCATCATTCTTCTGGTGTAGATCTGGGTACCGAGAACC
TGTACTTCCAATCCATGGAGCGATCTGCTAGCTACAAGCCCGTGTTTGTGACCGAGATCACTGATGACCT
GCACTTCTACGTGCAGGATGTGGAGACCGGCACCCAGTTGGAGAAGCTGATGGAGAACATGCGCAATGAC
ATTGCCAGTCACCCCCCTGTAGAGGGCTCCTATGCCCCCCGCAGGGGAGAGTTCTGCATTGCCAAATTTG
TAGATGGAGAATGGTACCGTGCCCGAGTAGAGAAAGTCGAGTCTCCTGCCAAAATACATGTCTTCTACAT
TGACTACGGCAACAGAGAGGTCCTGCCATCCACCCGCCTGGGTACCCTATCACCTGCCTTCAGCACTCGG
GTGCTGCCAGCTCAAGCCACGGAGTATGCCTTCGCCTTCATCCAGGTGCCCCAAGATGATGATGCCCGCA
CGGACGCCGTGGACAGCGTAGTTCGGGATATCCAGAACACTCAGTGCCTGCTCAACGTGGAACACCTGAG
TGCCGGCTGCCCCCATGTCACCCTGCAGTTTGCAGATTCCAAGGGCGATGTGGGGCTGGGCTTGGTGAAG
GAAGGGCTGGTCATGGTGGAGGTGCGCAAGGAGAAACAGTTCCAGAAAGTGATCACAGAATACCTGAATG
CCCAAGAGTCAGCCAAGAGCGCCAGGCTGAACCTGTGGCGCTATGGAGACTTTCGAGCTTGACAGTAAAG
GTGGATACGGATCCGAATTCGAGCTCCGTCGACAAGCTTGCGGCCGCACTCGAGCACCACCACCACCACC
ACTGAGATCCGGCTGCTAACAAAGCCCGAAAGGAAGCTGAGTTGGCTGCTGCCACCGCTGAGCAATAACT
AGCATAACCCCTTGGGGCCTCTAAACGGGTCTTGAGGGGTTTTTTGCTGAAAGGAGGAACTATATCCGGA
TTGGCGAATGGG
[124 nt withheld, positions 1063-1186]
C
[91 nt withheld, positions 1188-1278]
A
[49 nt withheld, positions 1280-1328]
CCTTTGACGTTGGAGTCCACGTTCTTT
[37 nt withheld, positions 1356-1392]
ACCCTATCTCGGTCTATTCTTTTGATTTATAAGGGATTTTGCCGATTTCGGCCTATTGGTTAAAAAATGA
GCTGATTTAACAAAAATTTAACGCGAATTTTAACAAAATATTAACGCTTACAATTTAGGTGGCACTTTTC
GGGGAAATGTGCGCGGAACCCCTATTTGTTTATTTTTCTAAATACATTCAAATATGTATCCGCTCATGAA
TTAATTCTTAGAAAAACTCATCGAGCATCAAATGAAACTGCAATTTATTCATATCAGGATTATCAATACC
ATATTTTTGAAAAAGCCGTTTCTGTAATGAAGGAGAAAACTCACCGAGGCAGTTCCATAGGATGGCAAGA
TCCTGGTATCGGTCTGCGATTCCGACTCGTCCAACATCAATACAACCTATTAATTTCCCCTCGTCAAAAA
TAAGGTTATCAAGTGAGAAATCACCATGAGTGACGACTGAATCCGGTGAGAATGGCAAAAGTTTATGCAT
TTCTTTCCAGACTTGTTCAACAGGCCAGCCATTACGCTCGTCATCAAAATCACTCGCATCAACCAAACCG
TTATTCATTCGTGATTGCGCCTGAGCGAGACGAAATACGCGATCGCTGTTAAAAGGACAATTACAAACAG
GAATCGAATGCAACCGGCGCAGGAACACTGCCAGCGCATCAACAATATTTTCACCTGAATCAGGATATTC
TTCTAATACCTGGAATGCTGTTTTCCCGGGGATCGCAGTGGTGAGTAACCATGCATCATCAGGAGTACGG
ATAAAATGCTTGATGGTCGGAAGAGGCATAAATTCCGTCAGCCAGTTTAGTCTGACCATCTCATCTGTAA
CATCATTGGCAACGCTACCTTTGCCATGTTTCAGAAACAACTCTGGCGCATCGGGCTTCCCATACAATCG
ATAGATTGTCGCACCTGATTGCCCGACATTATCGCGAGCCCATTTATACCCATATAAATCAGCATCCATG
TTGGAATTTAATCGCGGCCTAGAGCAAGACGTTTCCCGTTGAATATGGCTCATAACACCCCTTGTATTAC
TGTTTATGTAAGCAGACAGTTTTATTGTTCATGACCAAAATCCCTTAACGTGAGTTTTCGTTCCACTGAG
CGTCAGACCCCGTAGAAAAGATCAAAGGATCTTCTTGAGATCCTTTTTTTCTGCGCGTAATCTGCTGCTT
GCAAACAAAAAAACCACCGCTACCAGCGGTGGTTTGTTTGCCGGATCAAGAGCTACCAACTCTTTTTCCG
AAGGTAACTGGCTTCAGCAGAGCGCAGATACCAAATACTGTCCTTCTAGTGTAGCCGTAGTTAGGCCACC
ACTTCAAGAACTCTGTAGCACCGCCTACATACCTCGCTCTGCTAATCCTGTTACCAGTGGCTGCTGCCAG
TGGCGATAAGTCGTGTCTTACCGGGTTGGACTCAAGACGATAGTTACCGGATAAGGCGCAGCGGTCGGGC
TGAACGGGGGGTTCGTGCACACAGCCCAGCTTGGAGCGAACGACCTACACCGAACTGAGATACCTACAGC
GTGAGCTATGAGAAAGCGCCACGCTTCCCGAAGGGAGAAAGGCGGACAGGTATCCGGTAAGCGGCAGGGT
CGGAACAGGAGAGCGCACGAGGGAGCTTCCAGGGGGAAACGCCTGGTATCTTTATAGTCCTGTCGGGTTT
CGCCACCTCTGACTTGAGCGTCGATTTTTGTGATGCTCGTCAGGGGGGCGGAGCCTATGGAAAAACGCCA
GCAACGCGGCCTTTTTACGGTTCCTGGCCTTTTGCTGGCCTTTTGCTCACATGTTCTTTCCTGCGTTATC
CCCTGATTCTGTGGATAACCGTATTACCGCCTTTGAGTGAGCTGATACCGCTCGCCGCAGCCGAACGACC
GAGCGCAGCGAGTCAGTGAGCGAGGAAGCGGAAGAGCGCCTGATGCGGTATTTTCTCCTTACGCATCTGT
GCGGTATTTCACACCGCAATGGTGCACTCTCAGTACAATCTGCTCTGATGCCGCATAGTTAAGCCAGTAT
ACACTCCGCTATCGCTACGTGACTGGGTCATGGCTGCGCCCCGACACCCGCCAACACCCGCTGACGCGCC
CTGACGGGCTTGTCTGCTCCCGGCATCCGCTTACAGACAAGCTGTGACCGTCTCCGGGAGCTGCATGTGT
CAGAGGTTTTCACCGTCATCACCGAAACGCGCGAGGCAGCTGCGGTAAAGCTCATCAGCGTGGTCGTGAA
GCGATTCACAGATGTCTGCCTGTTCATCCGCGTCCAGCTCGTTGAGTTTCTCCAGAAGCGTTAATGTCTG
GCTTCTGATAAAGCGGGCCATGTTAAGGGCGGTTTTTTCCTGTTTGGTCACTGATGCCTCCGTGTAAGGG
GGATTTCTGTTCATGGGGGTAATGATACCGATGAAACGAGAGAGGATGCTCACGATACGGGTTACTGATG
ATGAACATGCCCGGTTACTGGAACGTTGTGAGGGTAAACAACTGGCGGTATGGATGCGGCGGGACCAGAG
AAAAATCACTCAGGGTCAATGCCAGCGCTTCGTTAATACAGATGTAGGTGTTCCACAGGGTAGCCAGCAG
CATCCTGCGATGCAGATCCGGAACATAATGGTGCAGGGCGCTGACTTCCGCGTTTCCAGACTTTACGAAA
CACGGAAACCGAAGACCATTCATGTTGTTGCTCAGGTCGCAGACGTTTTGCAGCAGCAGTCGCTTCACGT
TCGCTCGCGTATCGGTGATTCATTCTGCTAACCAGTAAGGCAACCCCGCCAGCCTAGCCGGGTCCTCAAC
GACAGGAGCACGATCATGCGCACCCGTGGGGCCGCCATGCCGGCGATAATGGCCTGCTTCTCGCCGAAAC
GTTTGGTGGCGGGACCAGTGACGAAGGCTTGAGCGAGGGCGTGCAAGATTCCGAATACCGCAAGCGACAG
GCCGATCATCGTCGCGCTCCAGCGAAAGCGGTCCTCGCCGAAAATGACCCAGAGCGCTGCCGGCACCTGT
CCTACGAGTTGCATGATAAAGAAGACAGTCATAAGTGCGGCGACGATAGTCATGCCCCGCGCCCACCGGA
AGGAGCTGACTGGGTTGAAGGCTCTCAAGGGCATCGGTCGAGATCCCGGTGCCTAATGAGTGAGCTAACT
TACATTAATTGCGTTGCGCTCACTGCCCGCTTTCCAGTCGGGAAACCTGTCGTGCCAGCTGCATTAATGA
ATCGGCCAACGCGCGGGGAGAGGCGGTTTGCGTATTGGGCGCCAGGGTGGTTTTTCTTTTCACCAGTGAG
ACGGGCAACAGCTGATTGCCCTTCACCGCCTGGCCCTGAGAGAGTTGCAGCAAGCGGTCCACGCTGGTTT
GCCCCAGCAGGCGAAAATCCTGTTTGATGGTGGTTAACGGCGGGATATAACATGAGCTGTCTTCGGTATC
GTCGTATCCCACTACCGAGATATCCGCACCAACGCGCAGCCCGGACTCGGTAATGGCGCGCATTGCGCCC
AGCGCCATCTGATCGTTGGCAACCAGCATCGCAGTGGGAACGATGCCCTCATTCAGCATTTGCATGGTTT
GTTGAAAACCGGACATGGCACTCCAGTCGCCTTCCCGTTCCGCTATCGGCTGAATTTGATTGCGAGTGAG
ATATTTATGCCAGCCAGCCAGACGCAGACGCGCCGAGACAGAACTTAATGGGCCCGCTAACAGCGCGATT
TGCTGGTGACCCAATGCGACCAGATGCTCCACGCCCAGTCGCGTACCGTCTTCATGGGAGAAAATAATAC
TGTTGATGGGTGTCTGGTCAGAGACATCAAGAAATAACGCCGGAACATTAGTGCAGGCAGCTTCCACAGC
AATGGCATCCTGGTCATCCAGCGGATAGTTAATGATCAGCCCACTGACGCGTTGCGCGAGAAGATTGTGC
ACCGCCGCTTTACAGGCTTCGACGCCGCTTCGTTCTACCATCGACACCACCACGCTGGCACCCAGTTGAT
CGGCGCGAGATTTAATCGCCGCGACAATTTGCGACGGCGCGTGCAGGGCCAGACTGGAGGTGGCAACGCC
AATCAGCAACGACTGTTTGCCCGCCAGTTGTTGTGCCACGCGGTTGGGAATGTAATTCAGCTCCGCCATC
GCCGCTTCCACTTTTTCCCGCGTTTTCGCAGAAACGTGGCTGGCCTGGTTCACCACGCGGGAAACGGTCT
GATAAGAGACACCGGCATACTCTGCGACATCGTATAACGTTACTGGTTTCACATTCACCACCCTGAATTG
ACTCTCTTCCGGGCGCTATCATGCCATACCGCGAAAGGTTTTGCGCCATTCGATGGTGTCCGGGATCTCG
ACGCTCTCCCTTATGCGACTCCTGCATTAGGAAGCAGCCCAGTAGTAGGTTGAGGCCGTTGAGCACCGCC
GCCGCAAGGAATGGTGCATGCAAGGAGATGGCGCCCAACAGTCCCCCGGCCACGGGGCCTGCCACCATAC
CCACGCCGAAACAAGCGCTCATGAGCCCGAAGTGGCGAGCCCGATCTTCCCCATCGGTGATGTCGGCGAT
ATAGGCGCCAGCAACCGCACCTGTGGCGCCGGTGATGCCGGCCACGATGCGTCCGGCGTAGAGGATCGAG
ATCTCGATCCCGCGAAAT
