>Addgene plasmid #98242 | SND1 (SND1A-c003) | depositor partial sequence | sequence record 180098 | insert
CATATGCACCATCATCATCATCATTCTTCTGGTGTAGATCTGGGTACCGAGAACCTGTACTTCCAATCCA
TGGAGCGATCTGCTAGCTACAAGCCCGTGTTTGTGACCGAGATCACTGATGACCTGCACTTCTACGTGCA
GGATGTGGAGACCGGCACCCAGTTGGAGAAGCTGATGGAGAACATGCGCAATGACATTGCCAGTCACCCC
CCTGTAGAGGGCTCCTATGCCCCCCGCAGGGGAGAGTTCTGCATTGCCAAATTTGTAGATGGAGAATGGT
ACCGTGCCCGAGTAGAGAAAGTCGAGTCTCCTGCCAAAATACATGTCTTCTACATTGACTACGGCAACAG
AGAGGTCCTGCCATCCACCCGCCTGGGTACCCTATCACCTGCCTTCAGCACTCGGGTGCTGCCAGCTCAA
GCCACGGAGTATGCCTTCGCCTTCATCCAGGTGCCCCAAGATGATGATGCCCGCACGGACGCCGTGGACA
GCGTAGTTCGGGATATCCAGAACACTCAGTGCCTGCTCAACGTGGAACACCTGAGTGCCGGCTGCCCCCA
TGTCACCCTGCAGTTTGCAGATTCCAAGGGCGATGTGGGGCTGGGCTTGGTGAAGGAAGGGCTGGTCATG
GTGGAGGTGCGCAAGGAGAAACAGTTCCAGAAAGTGATCACAGAATACCTGAATGCCCAAGAGTCAGCCA
AGAGCGCCAGGCTGAACCTGTGGCGCTATGGAGACTTTCGAGCTTGACAGTAAAGGTGGATACGGATCCG
AA
